>Addgene plasmid #231978 | pLenti-multi-CRISPR-sgCasp8_#2-puro | addgene full sequence | sequence record 460775 | Addgene NGS Result
GGTTGGGAGGTGGGTCTGAAACGATAATGGTGAATATCCCTGCCTAACTCTATTCACTATAGAAAGTACA
GCAAAAACTATTCTTAAACCTACCAAGCCTCCTACTATCATTATGAATAATTTTATATACCACAGCCAAT
TTGTTATGTTAAACCAATTCCACAAACTTGCCCATTTATCTAATTCCAATAATTCTTGTTCATTCTTTTC
TTGCTGGTTTTGCGATTCTTCAATTAAGGAGTGTATTAAGCTTGTGTAATTGTTAATTTCTCTGTCCCAC
TCCATCCAGGTCGTGTGATTCCAAATCTGTTCCAGAGATTTATTACTCCAACTAGCATTCCAAGGCACAG
CAGTGGTGCAAATGAGTTTTCCAGAGCAACCCCAAATCCCCAGGAGCTGTTGATCCTTTAGGTATCTTTC
CACAGCCAGGATTCTTGCCTGGAGCTGCTTGATGCCCCAGACTGTGAGTTGCAACAGATGCTGTTGCGCC
TCAATAGCCCTCAGCAAATTGTTCTGCTGCTGCACTATACCAGACAATAATTGTCTGGCCTGTACCGTCA
GCGTCATTGACGCTGCGCCCATAGTGCTTCCTGCTGCTCCCAAGAACCCAAGGAACAAAGCTCCTATTCC
CACTGCTCTTTTTTCTCTCTGCACCACTCTTCTCTTTGCCTTGGTGGGTGCTACTCCTAATGGTTCAATT
TTTACTACTTTATATTTATATAATTCACTTCTCCAATTGTCCCTCATATCTCCTCCTCCAGGTCTGAAGA
TCAGCGGCCGCTTGCTGTGCGGTGGTCTTACTTTTGTTTTGCTCTTCCTCTATCTTGTCTAAAGCTTCCT
TGGTGTCTTTTATCTCTATCCTTTGATGCACACAATAGAGGGTTGCTACTGTATTATATAATGATCTAAG
TTCTTCTGATCCTGTCTGAAGGGATGGTTGTAGCTGTCCCAGTATTTGTCTACAGCCTTCTGATGTTTCT
AACAGGCCAGGATTAACTGCGAATCGTTCTAGCTCCCTGCTTGCCCATACTATATGTTTTAATTTATATT
TTTTCTTTCCCCCTGGCCTTAACCGAATTTTTTCCCATCGCGATCTAATTCTCCCCCGCTTAATACTGAC
GCTCTCGCACCCATCTCTCTCCTTCTAGCCTCCGCTAGTCAAAATTTTTGGCGTACTCACCAGTCGCCGC
CCCTCGCCTCTTGCCGTGCGCGCTTCAGCAAGCCGAGTCCTGCGTCGAGAGAGCTCCTCTGGTTTCCCTT
TCGCTTTCAAGTCCCTGTTCGGGCGCCACTGCTAGAGATTTTCCACACTGACTAAAAGGGTCTGAGGGAT
CTCTAGTTACCAGAGTCACACAACAGACGGGCACACACTACTTGAAGCACTCAAGGCAAGCTTTATTGAG
GCTTAAGCAGTGGGTTCCCTAGTTAGCCAGAGAGCTCCCAGGCTCAGATCTGGTCTAACCAGAGAGACCC
AGTACAGGCAAAACGCGCTGCTTATATAGACCTCCCACCGTACACGCCTACCGCCCATTTGCGTCAATGG
GGCGGAGTTGTTACGACATTTTGGAAAGTCCCGTTGATTTTGGTGCCAAAACAAACTCCCATTGACGTCA
ATGGGGTGGAGACTTGGAAATCCCCGTGAGTCAAACCGCTATCCACGCCCATTGATGTACTGCCAAAACC
GCATCACCATGGTAATAGCGATGACTAATACGTAGATGTACTGCCAAGTAGGAAAGTCCCATAAGGTCAT
GTACTGGGCATAATGCCAGGCGGGCCATTTACCGTCATTGACGTCAATAGGGGGCGTACTTGGCATATGA
TACACTTGATGTACTGCCAAGTGGGCAGTTTACCGTAAATACTCCACCCATTGACGTCAATGGAAAGTCC
CTATTGGCGTTACTATGGGAACATACGTCATTATTGACGTCAATGGGCGGGGGTCGTTGGGCGGTCAGCC
AGGCGGGCCATTTACCGTAAGTTATGTAACGCGGAACTCCATATATGGGCTATGAACTAATGACCCCGTA
ATTGATTACTATTAATAACTAGTCAATAATCAATGTCAACGCGTATATCTGGCCCGTACATCGCGAAGCA
GCGCAAAACGCCTAACCCTAAGCAGATTCTTCATGCAATTGTCGGTCAAGCCTTGCCTTGTTGTAGCTTA
AATTTTGCTCGCGCACTACTCAGCGACCTCCAACACACAAGCAGGGAGCAGATACTGGCTTAACTATGCG
GCATCAGAGCAGATTGTACTGAGAGTGCACCATAGGGGATCGGGAGATCTCCCGATCCGTCGACGTCAGG
TGGCACTTTTCGGGGAAATGTGCGCGGAACCCCTATTTGTTTATTTTTCTAAATACATTCAAATATGTAT
CCGCTCATGAGACAATAACCCTGATAAATGCTTCAATAATATTGAAAAAGGAAGAGTATGAGTATTCAAC
ATTTCCGTGTCGCCCTTATTCCCTTTTTTGCGGCATTTTGCCTTCCTGTTTTTGCTCACCCAGAAACGCT
GGTGAAAGTAAAAGATGCTGAAGATCAGTTGGGTGCACGAGTGGGTTACATCGAACTGGATCTCAACAGC
GGTAAGATCCTTGAGAGTTTTCGCCCCGAAGAACGTTTTCCAATGATGAGCACTTTTAAAGTTCTGCTAT
GTGGCGCGGTATTATCCCGTATTGACGCCGGGCAAGAGCAACTCGGTCGCCGCATACACTATTCTCAGAA
TGACTTGGTTGAGTACTCACCAGTCACAGAAAAGCATCTTACGGATGGCATGACAGTAAGAGAATTATGC
AGTGCTGCCATAACCATGAGTGATAACACTGCGGCCAACTTACTTCTGACAACGATCGGAGGACCGAAGG
AGCTAACCGCTTTTTTGCACAACATGGGGGATCATGTAACTCGCCTTGATCGTTGGGAACCGGAGCTGAA
TGAAGCCATACCAAACGACGAGCGTGACACCACGATGCCTGTAGCAATGGCAACAACGTTGCGCAAACTA
TTAACTGGCGAACTACTTACTCTAGCTTCCCGGCAACAATTAATAGACTGGATGGAGGCGGATAAAGTTG
CAGGACCACTTCTGCGCTCGGCCCTTCCGGCTGGCTGGTTTATTGCTGATAAATCTGGAGCCGGTGAGCG
TGGGTCTCGCGGTATCATTGCAGCACTGGGGCCAGATGGTAAGCCCTCCCGTATCGTAGTTATCTACACG
ACGGGGAGTCAGGCAACTATGGATGAACGAAATAGACAGATCGCTGAGATAGGTGCCTCACTGATTAAGC
ATTGGTAACTGTCAGACCAAGTTTACTCATATATACTTTAGATTGATTTAAAACTTCATTTTTAATTTAA
AAGGATCTAGGTGAAGATCCTTTTTGATAATCTCATGACCAAAATCCCTTAACGTGAGTTTTCGTTCCAC
TGAGCGTCAGACCCCGTAGAAAAGATCAAAGGATCTTCTTGAGATCCTTTTTTTCTGCGCGTAATCTGCT
GCTTGCAAACAAAAAAACCACCGCTACCAGCGGTGGTTTGTTTGCCGGATCAAGAGCTACCAACTCTTTT
TCCGAAGGTAACTGGCTTCAGCAGAGCGCAGATACCAAATACTGTTCTTCTAGTGTAGCCGTAGTTAGGC
CACCACTTCAAGAACTCTGTAGCACCGCCTACATACCTCGCTCTGCTAATCCTGTTACCAGTGGCTGCTG
CCAGTGGCGATAAGTCGTGTCTTACCGGGTTGGACTCAAGACGATAGTTACCGGATAAGGCGCAGCGGTC
GGGCTGAACGGGGGGTTCGTGCACACAGCCCAGCTTGGAGCGAACGACCTACACCGAACTGAGATACCTA
CAGCGTGAGCTATGAGAAAGCGCCACGCTTCCCGAAGGGAGAAAGGCGGACAGGTATCCGGTAAGCGGCA
GGGTCGGAACAGGAGAGCGCACGAGGGAGCTTCCAGGGGGAAACGCCTGGTATCTTTATAGTCCTGTCGG
GTTTCGCCACCTCTGACTTGAGCGTCGATTTTTGTGATGCTCGTCAGGGGGGCGGAGCCTATGGAAAAAC
GCCAGCAACGCGGCCTTTTTACGGTTCCTGGCCTTTTGCTGGCCTTTTGCTCACATGTTCTTTCCTGCGT
TATCCCCTGATTCTGTGGATAACCGTATTACCGCCTTTGAGTGAGCTGATACCGCTCGCCGCAGCCGAAC
GACCGAGCGCAGCGAGTCAGTGAGCGAGGAAGCGGAAGAGCGCCCAATACGCAAACCGCCTCTCCCCGCG
CGTTGGCCGATTCATTAATGCAGCTGGCACGACAGGTTTCCCGACTGGAAAGCGGGCAGTGAGCGCAACG
CAATTAATGTGAGTTAGCTCACTCATTAGGCACCCCAGGCTTTACACTTTATGCTTCCGGCTCGTATGTT
GTGTGGAATTGTGAGCGGATAACAATTTCACACAGGAAACAGCTATGACCATGATTACGCCAAGCTCTAG
CTAGAGGTCGACGGTATACAGACATGATAAGATACATTGATGAGTTTGGACAAACCACAACTAGAATGCA
GTGAAAAAAATGCTTTATTTGTGAAATTTGTGATGCTATTGCTTTATTTGTAACCATTATAAGCTGCAAT
AAACAAGTTGGGGTGGGCGAAGAACTCCAGCATGAGATCCCCGCGCTGGAGGATCATCCAGCCGGCGTCC
CGGAAAACGATTCCGAAGCCCAACCTTTCATAGAAGGCGGCGGTGGAATCGAAATCTCGTAGCACGTGTC
AGTCCTGCTCCTCGGCCACGAAGTGCACGCAGTTGCCGGCCGGGTCGCGCAGGGCGAACTCCCGCCCCCA
CGGCTGCTCGCCGATCTCGGTCATGGCCGGCCCGGAGGCGTCCCGGAAGTTCGTGGACACGACCTCCGAC
CACTCGGCGTACAGCTCGTCCAGGCCGCGCACCCACACCCAGGCCAGGGTGTTGTCCGGCACCACCTGGT
CCTGGACCGCGCTGATGAACAGGGTCACGTCGTCCCGGACCACACCGGCGAAGTCGTCCTCCACGAAGTC
CCGGGAGAACCCGAGCCGGTCGGTCCAGAACTCGACCGCTCCGGCGACGTCGCGCGCGGTGAGCACCGGA
ACGGCACTGGTCAACTTGGCCATGGTTTAGTTCCTCACCTTGTCGTATTATACTATGCCGATATACTATG
CCGATGATTAATTGTCAACACGTGCTGATCAGATCCGAAAATGGATATACAAGCTCCCGGGAGCTTTTTG
CAAAAGCCTAGGCCTCCAAAAAAGCCTCCTCACTACTTCTGGAATAGCTCAGAGGCAGAGGCGGCCTCGG
CCTCTGCATAAATAAAAAAAATTAGTCAGCCATGGGGCGGAGAATGGGCGGAACTGGGCGGAGTTAGGGG
CGGGATGGGCGGAGTTAGGGGCGGGACTATGGTTGCTGACTAATTGAGATGCATGCTTTGCATACTTCTG
CCTGCTGGGGAGCCTGGGGACTTTCCACACCTGGTTGCTGACTAATTGAGATGCATGCTTTGCATACTTC
TGCCTGCTGGGGAGCCTGGGGACTTTCCACACCCTAACTGACACACATTCCACAGAATTAATTCGCGTTA
AATTTTTGTTAAATCAGCTCATTTTTTAACCAATAGGCCGAAATCGGCAAAATCCCTTATAAATCAAAAG
AATAGACCGAGATAGGGT
[37 nt withheld, positions 5689-5725]
AAAGAACGTGGACTCCAACGTCAAAGG
[49 nt withheld, positions 5753-5801]
T
[91 nt withheld, positions 5803-5893]
G
[124 nt withheld, positions 5895-6018]
GGGGATACCCCCTAGAGCCCCAGCTGGTTCTTTCCGCCTCAGAAGCCATAGAGCCCACCGCATCCCCAGC
ATGCCTGCTATTGTCTTCCCAATCCTCCCCCTTGCTGTCCTGCCCCACCCCACCCCCCAGAATAGAATGA
CACCTACTCAGACAATGCGATGCAATTTCCTCATTTTATTAGGAAAGGACAGTGGGAGTGGCACCTTCCA
GGGTCAAGGAAGGCACGGGGGAGGGGCAAACAACAGATGGCTGGCAACTAGAAGGCACAGTCGAGGCTGA
TCAGCGGGTTTAAACGGGCCCTGCTAGAGATTTTCCACACTGACTAAAAGGGTCTGAGGGATCTCTAGTT
ACCAGAGTCACACAACAGACGGGCACACACTACTTGAAGCACTCAAGGCAAGCTTTATTGAGGCTTAAGC
AGTGGGTTCCCTAGTTAGCCAGAGAGCTCCCAGGCTCAGATCTGGTCTAACCAGAGAGACCCAGTACAAG
CAAAAAGCAGATCTTGTCTTCGTTGGGAGTGAATTAGCCCTTCCAGTCCCCCCTTTTCTTTTAAAAAGTG
GCTAAGATCTACAGCTGCCTTGTAAGTCATTGGTCTTAAAGTCGACGCGGGGAGGCGGCCCAAAGGGAGA
TCCGACTCGTCTGAGGGCGAAGGCGAAGACGCGGAAGAGGCCGCAGAGCCGGCAGCAGGCCGCGGGAAGG
AAGGTCCGCTGGATTGAGGGCCGAAGGGACGTAGCAGAAGGACGTCCCGCGCAGAATCCAGGTGGCAACA
CAGGCGAGCAGCCAAGGAAAGGACGATGATTTCCCCGACAACACCACGGAATTGTCAGTGCCCAACAGCC
GAGCCCCTGTCCAGCAGCGGGCAAGGCAGGCGGCGATGAGTTCCGCCGTGGCAATAGGGAGGGGGAAAGC
GAAAGTCCCGGAAAGGAGCTGACAGGTGGTGGCAATGCCCCAACCAGTGGGGGTTGCGTCAGCAAACACA
GTGCACACCACGCCACGTTGCCTGACAACGGGCCACAACTCCTCATAAAGAGACAGCAACCAGGATTTAT
ACAAGGAGGAGAAAATGAAAGCCATACGGGAAGCAATAGCATGATACAAAGGCATTAAAGCAGCGTATCC
ACATAGCGTAAAAGGAGCAACATAGTTAAGAATACCAGTCAATCTTTCACAAATTTTGTAATCCAGAGGT
TGATTGTCGACTTAACGCGTTCAGGCACCGGGCTTGCGGGTCATGCACCAGGTGCGCGGTCCTTCGGGCA
CCTCGACGTCGGCGGTGACGGTGAAGCCGAGCCGCTCGTAGAAGGGGAGGTTGCGGGGCGCGGAGGTCTC
CAGGAAGGCGGGCACCCCGGCGCGCTCGGCCGCCTCCACTCCGGGGAGCACGACGGCGCTGCCCAGACCC
TTGCCCTGGTGGTCGGGCGAGACTCCGACGGTGGCCAGGAACCACGCGGGCTCCTTGGGCCGGTGCGGCG
CCAGGAGGCCTTCCATCTGTTGCTGCGCGGCCAGCCGGGAACCGCTCAACTCGGCCATGCGCGGGCCGAT
CTCGGCGAACACCGCCCCCGCTTCGACGCTCTCCGGCGTGGTCCAGACCGCCACCGCGGCGCCGTCGTCC
GCGACCCACACCTTGCCGATGTCGAGCCCGACGCGCGTGAGGAAGAGTTCTTGCAGCTCGGTGACCCGCT
CGATGTGGCGGTCCGGATCGACGGTGTGGCGCGTGGCGGGGTAGTCGGCGAACGCGGCGGCGAGGGTGCG
TACGGCCCTGGGGACGTCGTCGCGGGTGGCGAGGCGCACCGTGGGCTTGTACTCGGTCGGTCCAGGATTC
TCTTCGACATCTCCGGCTTGTTTCAGCAGAGAGAAGTTTGTTGCGCCGGATCCCTTATCGTCATCGTCTT
TGTAATCTTTCTTCTTCTTAGCCTGTCCAGCCTTCTTTGTGGCGGCAGGTCGCTTGTCGCCTCCCAGCTG
AGACAGGTCGATCCGTGTCTCGTACAGGCCGGTGATGCTCTGGTGGATCAGGGTGGCGTCCAGCACCTCT
TTGGTGCTGGTGTACCTCTTCCGGTCGATGGTGGTGTCAAAGTACTTGAAGGCGGCAGGGGCTCCCAGAT
TGGTCAGGGTAAACAGGTGGATGATATTCTCGGCCTGCTCTCTGATGGGCTTATCCCGGTGCTTGTTGTA
GGCGGACAGCACTTTGTCCAGATTAGCGTCGGCCAGGATCACTCTCTTGGAGAACTCGCTGATCTGCTCG
ATGATCTCGTCCAGGTAGTGCTTGTGCTGTTCCACAAACAGCTGTTTCTGCTCATTATCCTCGGGGGAGC
CCTTCAGCTTCTCATAGTGGCTGGCCAGGTACAGGAAGTTCACATATTTGGAGGGCAGGGCCAGTTCGTT
TCCCTTCTGCAGTTCGCCGGCAGAGGCCAGCATTCTCTTCCGGCCGTTTTCCAGCTCGAACAGGGAGTAC
TTAGGCAGCTTGATGATCAGGTCCTTTTTCACTTCTTTGTAGCCCTTGGCTTCCAGAAAGTCGATGGGAT
TCTTCTCGAAGCTGCTTCTTTCCATGATGGTGATCCCCAGCAGCTCTTTCACACTCTTCAGTTTCTTGGA
CTTGCCCTTTTCCACTTTGGCCACCACCAGCACAGAATAGGCCACGGTGGGGCTGTCGAAGCCGCCGTAC
TTCTTAGGGTCCCAGTCCTTCTTTCTGGCGATCAGCTTATCGCTGTTCCTCTTGGGCAGGATAGACTCTT
TGCTGAAGCCGCCTGTCTGCACCTCGGTCTTTTTCACGATATTCACTTGGGGCATGCTCAGCACTTTCCG
CACGGTGGCAAAATCCCGGCCCTTATCCCACACGATCTCCCCGGTTTCGCCGTTTGTCTCGATCAGAGGC
CGCTTCCGGATCTCGCCGTTGGCCAGGGTAATCTCGGTCTTGAAAAAGTTCATGATGTTGCTGTAGAAGA
AGTACTTGGCGGTAGCCTTGCCGATTTCCTGCTCGCTCTTGGCGATCATCTTCCGCACGTCGTACACCTT
GTAGTCGCCGTACACGAACTCGCTTTCCAGCTTAGGGTACTTTTTGATCAGGGCGGTTCCCACGACGGCG
TTCAGGTAGGCGTCGTGGGCGTGGTGGTAGTTGTTGATCTCGCGCACTTTGTAAAACTGGAAATCCTTCC
GGAAATCGGACACCAGCTTGGACTTCAGGGTGATCACTTTCACTTCCCGGATCAGCTTGTCATTCTCGTC
GTACTTAGTGTTCATCCGGGAGTCCAGGATCTGTGCCACGTGCTTTGTGATCTGCCGGGTTTCCACCAGC
TGTCTCTTGATGAAGCCGGCCTTATCCAGTTCGCTCAGGCCGCCTCTCTCGGCCTTGGTCAGATTGTCGA
ACTTTCTCTGGGTAATCAGCTTGGCGTTCAGCAGCTGCCGCCAGTAGTTCTTCATCTTCTTCACGACCTC
TTCGGAGGGCACGTTGTCGCTCTTGCCCCGGTTCTTGTCGCTTCTGGTCAGCACCTTGTTGTCGATGGAG
TCGTCCTTCAGAAAGCTCTGAGGCACGATATGGTCCACATCGTAGTCGGACAGCCGGTTGATGTCCAGTT
CCTGGTCCACGTACATATCCCGCCCATTCTGCAGGTAGTACAGGTACAGCTTCTCGTTCTGCAGCTGGGT
GTTTTCCACGGGGTGTTCTTTCAGGATCTGGCTGCCCAGCTCTTTGATGCCCTCTTCGATCCGCTTCATT
CTCTCGCGGCTGTTCTTCTGTCCCTTCTGGGTGGTCTGGTTCTCTCTGGCCATTTCGATCACGATGTTCT
CGGGCTTGTGCCGGCCCATCACTTTCACGAGCTCGTCCACCACCTTCACTGTCTGCAGGATGCCCTTCTT
AATGGCGGGGCTGCCGGCCAGATTGGCAATGTGCTCGTGCAGGCTATCGCCCTGGCCGGACACCTGGGCT
TTCTGGATGTCCTCTTTAAAGGTCAGGCTGTCGTCGTGGATCAGCTGCATGAAGTTTCTGTTGGCGAAGC
CGTCGGACTTCAGGAAATCCAGGATTGTCTTGCCGGACTGCTTGTCCCGGATGCCGTTGATCAGCTTCCG
GCTCAGCCTGCCCCAGCCGGTGTATCTCCGCCGCTTCAGCTGCTTCATCACTTTGTCGTCGAACAGGTGG
GCATAGGTTTTCAGCCGTTCCTCGATCATCTCTCTGTCCTCAAACAGTGTCAGGGTCAGCACGATATCTT
CCAGAATGTCCTCGTTTTCCTCATTGTCCAGGAAGTCCTTGTCCTTGATAATTTTCAGCAGATCGTGGTA
TGTGCCCAGGGAGGCGTTGAACCGATCTTCCACGCCGGAGATTTCCACGGAGTCGAAGCACTCGATTTTC
TTGAAGTAGTCCTCTTTCAGCTGCTTCACGGTCACTTTCCGGTTGGTCTTGAACAGCAGGTCCACGATGG
CCTTTTTCTGCTCGCCGCTCAGGAAGGCGGGCTTTCTCATTCCCTCGGTCACGTATTTCACTTTGGTCAG
CTCGTTATACACGGTGAAGTACTCGTACAGCAGGCTGTGCTTGGGCAGCACCTTCTCGTTGGGCAGGTTC
TTATCGAAGTTGGTCATCCGCTCGATGAAGCTCTGGGCGGAAGCGCCCTTGTCCACCACTTCCTCGAAGT
TCCAGGGGGTGATGGTTTCCTCGCTCTTTCTGGTCATCCAGGCGAATCTGCTGTTTCCCCTGGCCAGAGG
GCCCACGTAGTAGGGGATGCGGAAGGTCAGGATCTTCTCGATCTTTTCCCGGTTGTCCTTCAGGAATGGG
TAAAAATCTTCCTGCCGCCGCAGAATGGCGTGCAGCTCTCCCAGGTGGATCTGGTGGGGGATGCTGCCGT
TGTCGAAGGTCCGCTGCTTCCGCAGCAGGTCCTCTCTGTTCAGCTTCACGAGCAGTTCCTCGGTGCCGTC
CATCTTTTCCAGGATGGGCTTGATGAACTTGTAGAACTCTTCCTGGCTGGCTCCGCCGTCAATGTAGCCG
GCGTAGCCGTTCTTGCTCTGGTCGAAGAAAATCTCTTTGTACTTCTCAGGCAGCTGCTGCCGCACGAGAG
CTTTCAGCAGGGTCAGGTCCTGGTGGTGCTCGTCGTATCTCTTGATCATAGAGGCGCTCAGGGGGGCCTT
GGTGATCTCGGTGTTCACTCTCAGGATGTCGCTCAGCAGGATGGCGTCGGACAGGTTCTTGGCGGCCAGA
AACAGGTCGGCGTACTGGTCGCCGATCTGGGCCAGCAGGTTGTCCAGGTCGTCGTCGTAGGTGTCCTTGC
TCAGCTGCAGTTTGGCATCCTCGGCCAGGTCGAAGTTGCTCTTGAAGTTGGGGGTCAGGCCCAGGCTCAG
GGCAATCAGGTTTCCGAACAGGCCATTCTTCTTCTCGCCGGGCAGCTGGGCGATCAGATTTTCCAGCCGT
CTGCTCTTGCTCAGTCTGGCAGACAGGATGGCCTTGGCGTCCACGCCGCTGGCGTTGATGGGGTTTTCCT
CGAACAGCTGGTTGTAGGTCTGCACCAGCTGGATGAACAGCTTGTCCACGTCGCTGTTGTCGGGGTTCAG
GTCGCCCTCGATCAGGAAGTGGCCCCGGAACTTGATCATGTGGGCCAGGGCCAGATAGATCAGCCGCAGG
TCGGCCTTGTCGGTGCTGTCCACCAGTTTCTTTCTCAGGTGGTAGATGGTGGGGTACTTCTCGTGGTAGG
CCACCTCGTCCACGATGTTGCCGAAGATGGGGTGCCGCTCGTGCTTCTTATCCTCTTCCACCAGGAAGGA
CTCTTCCAGTCTGTGGAAGAAGCTGTCGTCCACCTTGGCCATCTCGTTGCTGAAGATCTCTTGCAGATAG
CAGATCCGGTTCTTCCGTCTGGTGTATCTTCTTCTGGCGGTTCTCTTCAGCCGGGTGGCCTCGGCTGTTT
CGCCGCTGTCGAACAGCAGGGCTCCGATCAGGTTCTTCTTGATGCTGTGCCGGTCGGTGTTGCCCAGCAC
CTTGAATTTCTTGCTGGGCACCTTGTACTCGTCGGTGATCACGGCCCAGCCCACAGAGTTGGTGCCGATG
TCCAGGCCGATGCTGTACTTCTTGTCCATGGTGGCAGCGCTCTAGAACCGGTCCTGTGTTCTGGCGGCAA
ACCCGTTGCGAAAAAGAACGTTCACGGCGACTACTGCACTTATATACGGTTCTCCCCCACCCTCGGGAAA
AAGGCGGAGCCAGTACACGACATCACTTTCCCAGTTTACCCCGCGCCACCTTCTCTAGGCACCGGATCAA
TTGCCGACCCCTCCCCCCAACTTCTCGGGGACTGTGGGCGATGTGCGCTCTGCCCACTGACGGGCACCGG
AGCCAATTCCCACTCCTTTCAAGACCTAGCTAGCGAATTCAAAAAAGCACCGACTCGGTGCCACTTTTTC
AAGTTGATAACGGACTAGCCTTATTTTAACTTGCTATTTCTAGCTCTAAAACCCGACTGATGTGGAAAAG
CAGGTGTTTCGTCCTTTCCACAAGATATATAAAGCCAAGAAATCGAAATACTTTCAAGTTACGGTAAGCA
TATGATAGTCCATTTTAAAACATAATTTTAAAACTGCAAACTACCCAAGAAATTATTACTTTCTACGTCA
CGTATTTTGTACTAATATCTTTGTGTTTACAGTCAAATTAATTCTAATTATCTCTCTAACAGCCTTGTAT
CGTATATGCAAATATGAAGGAATCATGGGAAATAGGCCCTCGGTACCTTAATTAACCAAACTGGATCTCT
GCTGTCCCTGTAATAAACCCGAAAATTTTGAATTTTTGTAATTTGTTTTTGTAATTCTTTAGTTTGTATG
TCTGTTGCTATTATGTCTACTATTCTTTCCCCTGCACTGTACCCCCCAATCCCCCCTTTTCTTTTAAAAT
TGTGGATGAATACTGCCATTTGTCTGCAGAATTGGCGCACGCAGTGCCGATCCGTTCACTAATCGAATGG
ATCTGTCTCTGTCTCTCTCTCCACCTTCTTCTTCTATTCCTTCGGGCCTGTCGGGTCCCCTCGG
Features (pLannotate 1.2.2; 33 found; start..end, strand, type, name):
    392..625     -  misc_feature   RRE: The Rev response element (RRE) of HIV-1 allows for Rev-dependent mRNA export from the nucleus to the cytoplasm.
    771..1134    -  CDS            HIV-1 gag (fragment): gag protein from human immunodeficiency virus 1; gag
   1118..1243    -  misc_feature   HIV-1 Ψ: packaging signal of human immunodeficiency virus type 1
   1290..1470    -  LTR            5' LTR (truncated): truncated 5' long terminal repeat (LTR) from HIV-1
   1488..1687    -  promoter       CMV promoter: human cytomegalovirus (CMV) immediate early promoter
   1688..2067    -  enhancer       CMV enhancer: human cytomegalovirus immediate early enhancer
   2222..2274    +  misc_feature   bom (fragment): basis of mobility region from pBR322
   2333..2437    +  promoter       AmpR promoter: bla
   2438..3298    +  CDS            AmpR: β-lactamase; bla; confers resistance to ampicillin, carbenicillin, and related antibiotics
   3469..4057    +  rep_origin     ori: high-copy-number ColE1/pMB1/pBR322/pUC origin of replication
   4240..4332    +  CDS            lacI (fragment): lac repressor; lacI; The lac repressor binds to the lac operator to inhibit transcription in E. coli. This inhibition can be relieved by adding lactose or isopropyl-β-D-thiogalactopyranoside (IPTG).
   4345..4366    +  protein_bind   CAP binding site: CAP binding activates transcription in the presence of cAMP. E. coli catabolite activator protein
   4381..4411    +  promoter       lac promoter: promoter for the E. coli lac operon
   4415..4437    +  protein_bind   lac operator (fragment): The lac repressor binds to the lac operator to inhibit transcription in E. coli. This inhibition can be relieved by adding lactose or isopropyl-β-D-thiogalactopyranoside (IPTG). lac repressor encoded by lacI
   4508..4629    -  polyA_signal   SV40 poly(A) signal: SV40 polyadenylation signal
   4624..4749    -  CDS            ble (fragment): BLE_KLEPN - Experimental evidence at protein level: Swiss-Prot protein existence level 1. Binding protein with a strong affinity to the bleomycin family of antibiotics. Binds to CL990; an antimitotic-antibiotic compound. From Klebsiella pneumoniae.
   4759..5133    -  CDS            BleoR: antibiotic-binding protein; Sh ble from Streptoalloteichus hindustanus; confers resistance to bleomycin, phleomycin, and Zeocin™
   5152..5199    -  promoter       EM7 promoter: synthetic bacterial promoter&nbsp
   5247..5576    -  promoter       SV40 promoter: SV40 enhancer and early promoter
   5590..6018    -  rep_origin     f1 ori (sequence partly withheld): f1 bacteriophage origin of replication; arrow indicates direction of (+) strand synthesis
   6039..6060    -  promoter       SV40 promoter (fragment): SV40 enhancer and early promoter
   6064..6288    -  polyA_signal   bGH poly(A) signal: bovine growth hormone polyadenylation signal
   6320..6553    -  LTR            3' LTR (ΔU3): self-inactivating 3' long terminal repeat (LTR) from HIV-1
   6555..6574    -  misc_feature   cPPT/CTS (fragment): central polypurine tract and central termination sequence of HIV-1
   6625..7213    -  misc_feature   WPRE: woodchuck hepatitis virus posttranscriptional regulatory element
   7229..7826    -  CDS            PuroR (fragment): puromycin N-acetyltransferase; pac from Streptomyces; confers resistance to puromycin
   7964..12067   -  CDS            Cas9: Cas9 (Csn1) endonuclease from the Streptococcus pyogenes Type II CRISPR/Cas system generates RNA-guided double strand breaks in DNA
  12092..12303   -  promoter       EF-1α core promoter: core promoter for human elongation factor EF-1α
  12329..12347   -  CDS            small t antigen (fragment): SV40 (simian virus 40) small t antigen
  12365..12440   -  misc_RNA       gRNA scaffold: guide RNA scaffold for the Streptococcus pyogenes CRISPR/Cas9 system
  12469..12709   -  promoter       U6 promoter: RNA polymerase III promoter for human U6 snRNA
  12760..12877   -  misc_feature   cPPT/CTS: central polypurine tract and central termination sequence of HIV-1
  12927..15      -  CDS            Rev (fragment) (across the origin): human immunodeficiency virus 1 (HIV-1) Rev protein; rev; enhances nuclear export of unspliced and incompletely spliced viral mRNAs
