[The description below was written by a language model from this plasmid's Addgene catalogue record and pLannotate feature annotations shown in this document.]
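Description:
pLenti-multi-CRISPR-sgCasp8_#2-puro is an all-in-one lentiviral CRISPR vector, about 13 kb, built on the pLenti-multiCRISPR-Puro backbone and intended to knock out mouse Casp8. It is maintained in E. coli as a high-copy plasmid through a ColE1/pUC-type origin and selected with ampicillin via the bla gene. The backbone also carries an f1 origin and an SV40/EM7-driven bleomycin/Zeocin resistance cassette with an SV40 poly(A) signal. This cassette lies outside the LTRs, so it is not part of the packaged viral genome.

The transfer cassette has a third-generation, self-inactivating layout. A CMV enhancer/promoter fused to a truncated HIV-1 5' LTR drives genomic RNA production in packaging cells. It is followed by the Ψ packaging signal, a gag fragment, the Rev response element for Rev-dependent nuclear export, and a cPPT/CTS, which aids nuclear import of the viral DNA. The payload begins with a human U6 Pol III promoter that expresses a single guide RNA, consisting of the Casp8-targeting spacer joined to the S. pyogenes gRNA scaffold. Next, an EF-1α core promoter drives S. pyogenes Cas9 followed by puromycin N-acetyltransferase. The gap between these two coding regions is not annotated; a self-cleaving peptide linker would be typical of this design, but the record does not state it. A WPRE boosts transcript expression, and the ΔU3 3' LTR, followed by a bGH poly(A) signal, closes the cassette.

After packaging and transduction, integrated cells express both nuclease and guide and can be enriched with puromycin, giving Casp8-disrupted mouse cell populations. The "#2" in the name suggests it is one of several guides against this gene. The associated publication concerns necrotic-like cell death and anti-tumor immunity.
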