Addgene plasmid #231978: pLenti-multi-CRISPR-sgCasp8_#2-puro
Purpose: Knockout mouse Casp8
Depositing lab: Brian Ruffell. Depositing organization: H. Lee Moffitt Cancer Center and Research Institute. Publication: Interleukin-1alpha release during necrotic-like cell death generates myeloid-driven immunosuppression that restricts anti-tumor immunity. Hanggi K, Li J, Gangadharan A, Liu X, Celias DP, Osunmakinde O, Keske A, Davis J, Ahmad F, Giron A, Anadon CM, Gardner A, DeNardo DG, Shaw TI, Beg AA, Yu X, Ruffell B. Cancer Cell. 2024 Nov 13:S1535-6108(24)00402-1. doi: 10.1016/j.ccell.2024.10.014. PubMed 39577420.
Backbone
  Vector backbone: pLenti-multiCRISPR-Puro
  Vector type: Lentiviral, CRISPR
Growth in bacteria
  Bacterial resistance: Ampicillin, 100 μg/mL
  Growth temperature: 37°C
  Growth strain: NEB Stable
  Copy number: High Copy
Gene/Insert
  Gene/Insert name: sgRNA with Cas9 with puromycin resistance
  gRNA/shRNA sequence: TGCTTTTCCACATCAGTCGG
  Species: M. musculus (mouse)
  Entrez Gene: Casp8 (a.k.a. CASP-8, FLICE, MACH, Mch5)
  Cloning method: Ligation Independent Cloning
  Sequencing primers: 5′ Unknown
Terms and licenses: Academic/Nonprofit Terms; Industry Terms: Not Available to Industry
How to cite: pLenti-multi-CRISPR-sgCasp8_#2-puro was a gift from Brian Ruffell (Addgene plasmid # 231978 ; http://n2t.net/addgene:231978 ; RRID:Addgene_231978)
