>Addgene plasmid #231978 | pLenti-multi-CRISPR-sgCasp8_#2-puro | depositor partial sequence | sequence record 455894 | Partial sequence
GAGGGCCTATTTCCCATGATTCCTTCATATTTGCATATACGATACAAGGCTGTTAGAGAGATAATTAGAA
TTAATTTGACTGTAAACACAAAGATATTAGTACAAAATACGTGACGTAGAAAGTAATAATTTCTTGGGTA
GTTTGCAGTTTTAAAATTATGTTTTAAAATGGACTATCATATGCTTACCGTAACTTGAAAGTATTTCGAT
TTCTTGGCTTTATATATCTTGTGGAAAGGACGAAACACCTGCTTTTCCACATCAGTCGGGTTTTAGAGCT
AGAAATAGCAAGTTAAAATAAGGCTAGTCCGTTATCAACTTGAAAAAGTGGCACCGAGTCGGTGCTTTTT
TGAATTCGCTAGCTAGGTCTTGAAAGGAGTGGGAATTGGCTCCGGTGCCCGTCAGTGGGCAGAGCGCACA
TCGCCCACAGTCCCCGAGAAGTTGGGGGGAGGGGTCGGCAATTGATCCGGTGCCTAGAGAAGGTGGCGCG
GGGTAAACTGGGAAAGTGATGTCGTGTACTGGCTCCGCCTTTTTCCCGAGGGTGGGGGAGAACCGTATAT
AAGTGCAGTAGTCGCCGTGAACGTTCTTTTTCGCAACGGGTTTGCCGCCAGAACACAGGACCGGTTCTAG
AGCGCTGCCACC
